Addgene plasmid #74082: BAS287 C terminal E2C hygBR
Purpose: S.pombe recoded E2Crimson in universal C-terminal tagging plasmid, hygB resistance.
Depositing lab: Bassem Al-Sady. Depositing organization: University of California, San Francisco (UCSF). Publication: Sensitive and Quantitative Three-Color Protein Imaging in Fission Yeast Using Spectrally Diverse, Recoded Fluorescent Proteins with Experimentally-Characterized In Vivo Maturation Kinetics. Al-Sady B, Greenstein RA, El-Samad HJ, Braun S, Madhani HD. PLoS One. 2016 Aug 1;11(8):e0159292. doi: 10.1371/journal.pone.0159292. eCollection 2016. PONE-D-16-08423 PubMed 27479698.
Backbone
  Vector backbone: pRS316
  Backbone size w/o insert (bp): 4890
  Selectable markers: Hygromycin
Growth in bacteria
  Bacterial resistance: Ampicillin, 100 μg/mL
  Growth temperature: 37°C
  Growth strain: DH5alpha
  Copy number: High Copy
Gene/Insert
  Gene/Insert name: E2Crimson
  Species: S. pombe (fission yeast)
Terms and licenses: Academic/Nonprofit Terms; Industry Terms: Not Available to Industry
How to cite: BAS287 C terminal E2C hygBR was a gift from Bassem Al-Sady (Addgene plasmid # 74082 ; http://n2t.net/addgene:74082 ; RRID:Addgene_74082)
