[The description below was written by a language model from this plasmid's Addgene catalogue record.]
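Description:
BAS287 C terminal E2C hygBR is a fission yeast tagging plasmid built on the pRS316 backbone (listed as 4890 bp without the insert). It carries a version of the far-red fluorescent protein E2Crimson whose coding sequence has been recoded for expression in Schizosaccharomyces pombe. In bacteria it is maintained as a high-copy plasmid under ampicillin selection. The yeast selectable marker is hygromycin B resistance. pRS316 is generally known as a budding yeast shuttle vector, but the record does not say which of its original yeast elements remain in this derivative, and no feature table is available to confirm the layout.

The plasmid is described as a "universal" C-terminal tagging construct. This suggests that the E2Crimson reading frame and the hygromycin resistance cassette together form a module that can be placed at the 3' end of a chosen gene, producing a C-terminal fusion with hygromycin B used to select for cells carrying the tag. Plasmids of this type usually serve as templates for generating targeting fragments that integrate by homologous recombination, although the record does not spell out the exact strategy. It also does not state the promoter and terminator driving the resistance marker, any linker sequence, or the terminator following the tag.

According to the associated publication title, the construct belongs to a set of spectrally diverse, recoded fluorescent proteins with characterised in vivo maturation kinetics. The set was developed for sensitive, quantitative three-colour protein imaging in fission yeast, and E2Crimson presumably supplies the red or far-red channel.
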