>Addgene plasmid #74082 | BAS287 C terminal E2C hygBR | depositor partial sequence | sequence record 138277 | as in Figure
GGTGCTGGATCTGGTTCATTAATTAACATGGATTCTACTGAAAACGTTATTAAGCCTTTTATGCGTTTTA
AGGTTCATATGGAAGGTTCTGTTAATGGTCATGAATTTGAAATTGAAGGTGTTGGTGAAGGTAAGCCTTA
TGAAGGTACTCAAACTGCTAAGCTTCAAGTTACAAAAGGTGGTCCTTTACCTTTTGCTTGGGATATTCTT
TCTCCTCAATTTTTTTACGGTTCTAAAGCTTACATTAAGCATCCTGCTGATATTCCAGATTACCTTAAGC
AATCATTTCCTGAAGGTTTTAAGTGGGAACGTGTTATGAACTTTGAAGATGGTGGTGTTGTTACTGTTAC
TCAAGATTCTTCACTTCAAGATGGTACTCTTATTTACCATGTTAAGTTTATTGGTGTTAATTTTCCTTCT
GATGGTCCTGTTATGCAAAAAAAGACTTTAGGTTGGGAACCTTCTACAGAACGTAATTATCCTCGTGATG
GTGTTCTTAAGGGTGAAAATCATATGGCTCTTAAGTTGAAAGGTGGTGGTCATTACCTTTGCGAATTTAA
GTCTATTTACATGGCTAAGAAGCCTGTTAAGCTTCCTGGTTATCATTACGTTGATTACAAGCTTGATATT
ACTTCTCATAATGAAGATTATACTGTTGTTGAACAATATGAACGTGCTGAAGCTCGTCATCATCTTTTTC
AATAAAAAAAGACTAATGTAAAATTTTTTTGGTTGGTTATTGAAAAAGTCGATGCCTTGTTTGCGTTTGT
TTTCCTAGGCGTTTTATGTCAGAAGGCATTTAGAATTAGTATACAAGTACTCTTTGGTAAAATTTTATGT
AGCGACTAAAATATTAACTATTATAGATAAACACCTTGGGAATAAAAAGTAATTTGCTATAGTAATTTAT
TAAACATGCTCCTACAACATTACCACAATCTTTTCTCTTGGATTGACATTGAATAAGAAAAGAGTGAATT
TTTTTAGACTTGTAATGATAACTATGTACAAAGCCAATGAAAGATGTATGTAGATGAATGTAAAATACCA
TGTAGACAAACAAGATAAAACTTGGTTATAAACATTGGTGTTGGAACAGAATAAATTAGATGTCAAAAAG
TTTCGTCAATATCACGGCGCGCCAGATCTGTTTAGCTTGCCTCGTCCCCGCCGGGTCACCCGGCCAGCGA
CATGGAGGCCCAGAATACCCTCCTTGACAGTCTTGACGTGCGCAGCTCAGGGGCATGATGTGACTGTCGC
CCGTACATTTAGCCCATACATCCCCATGTATAATCATTTGCATCCATACATTTTGATGGCCGCACGGCGC
GAAGCAAAAATTACGGCTCCTCGCTGCAGACCTGCGAGCAGGGAAACGCTCCCCTCACAGACGCGTTGAA
TTGTCCCCACGCCGCGCCCCTGTAGAGAAATATAAAAGGTTAGGATTTGCCACTGAGGTTCTTCTTTCAT
ATACTTCCTTTTAAAATCTTGCTAGGATACAGTTCTCACATCACATCCGAACATAAACAACCATGGGTAA
AAAGCCTGAACTCACCGCGACGTCTGTCGAGAAGTTTCTGATCGAAAAGTTCGACAGCGTCTCCGACCTG
ATGCAGCTCTCGGAGGGCGAAGAATCTCGTGCTTTCAGCTTCGATGTAGGAGGGCGTGGATATGTCCTGC
GGGTAAATAGCTGCGCCGATGGTTTCTACAAAGATCGTTATGTTTATCGGCACTTTGCATCGGCCGCGCT
CCCGATTCCGGAAGTGCTTGACATTGGGGAATTCAGCGAGAGCCTGACCTATTGCATCTCCCGCCGTGCA
CAGGGTGTCACGTTGCAAGACCTGCCTGAAACCGAACTGCCCGCTGTTCTGCAGCCGGTCGCGGAGGCCA
TGGATGCGATCGCTGCGGCCGATCTTAGCCAGACGAGCGGGTTCGGCCCATTCGGACCGCAAGGAATCGG
TCAATACACTACATGGCGTGATTTCATATGCGCGATTGCTGATCCCCATGTGTATCACTGGCAAACTGTG
ATGGACGACACCGTCAGTGCGTCCGTCGCGCAGGCTCTCGATGAGCTGATGCTTTGGGCCGAGGACTGCC
CCGAAGTCCGGCACCTCGTGCACGCGGATTTCGGCTCCAACAATGTCCTGACGGACAATGGCCGCATAAC
AGCGGTCATTGACTGGAGCGAGGCGATGTTCGGGGATTCCCAATACGAGGTCGCCAACATCTTCTTCTGG
AGGCCGTGGTTGGCTTGTATGGAGCAGCAGACGCGCTACTTCGAGCGGAGGCATCCGGAGCTTGCAGGAT
CGCCGCGGCTCCGGGCGTATATGCTCCGCATTGGTCTTGACCAACTCTATCAGAGCTTGGTTGACGGCAA
TTTCGATGATGCAGCTTGGGCGCAGGGTCGATGCGACGCAATCGTCCGATCCGGAGCCGGGACTGTCGGG
CGTACACAAATCGCCCGCAGAAGCGCGGCCGTCTGGACCGATGGCTGTGTAGAAGTACTCGCCGATAGTG
GAAACCGACGCCCCAGCACTCGTCCGAGGGCAAAGGAATAATCAGTACTGACAATAAAAAGATTCTTGTT
TTCAAGAACTTGTCATTTGTATAGTTTTTTTATATTGTAGTTGTTCTATTTTAATCAAATGTTAGCGTGA
TTTATATTTTTTTTCGCCTCGACATCATCTGCCCAGATGCGAAGTTAAGTGCGCAGAAAGTAATATCATG
CGTCAATCGTATGTGAATGCTGGTCGCTATACTGCTGTCGATTCGATACTAACGCCGCCATCCAGTTTAA
AC
