>Addgene plasmid #74082 | BAS287 C terminal E2C hygBR | addgene partial sequence | sequence record 140887 | M13pUC-Fwd 5'-CCCAGTCACGACGTTGTAAAACG-3'
CGACTCACTATAGGGCGAATTGGAGCTCCACCGCGGTGGCGGCCGCTCTAGAGGTGCTGGATCTGGTTCA
TTAATTAACATGGATTCTACTGAAAACGTTATTAAGCCTTTTATGCGTTTTAAGGTTCATATGGAAGGTT
CTGTTAATGGTCATGAATTTGAAATTGAAGGTGTTGGTGAAGGTAAGCCTTATGAAGGTACTCAAACTGC
TAAGCTTCAAGTTACAAAAGGTGGTCCTTTACCTTTTGCTTGGGATATTCTTTCTCCTCAATTTTTTTAC
GGTTCTAAAGCTTACATTAAGCATCCTGCTGATATTCCAGATTACCTTAAGCAATCATTTCCTGAAGGTT
TTAAGTGGGAACGTGTTATGAACTTTGAAGATGGTGGTGTTGTTACTGTTACTCAAGATTCTTCACTTCA
AGATGGTACTCTTATTTACCATGTTAAGTTTATTGGTGTTAATTTTCCTTCTGATGGTCCTGTTATGCAA
AAAAAGACTTTAGGTTGGGAACCTTCTACAGAACGTAATTATCCTCGTGATGGTGTTCTTAAGGGTGAAA
ATCATATGGCTCTTAAGTTGAAAGGTGGTGGTCATTACCTTTGCGAATTTAAGTCTATTTACATGGCTAA
GAAGCCTGTTAAGCTTCCTGGTTATCATTACGTTGATTACAAGCTTGATATTACTTCTCATAATGAAGAT
TATACTGTTGTTGAACAATATGAACGTGCTGAAGCTCGTCATCATCTTTTTCAATAAAAAAAGACTAATG
TAAAATTTTTTTGGTTGGTTATTGAAAAAGTCGATGCCTTGTTTGCGTTTGTTTTCCTAGGCGTTTTATG
TCAGAAGGCATTTAGAATTAGTATACAAGTACTCTTTGGTAAAATTTTATGTAGCGACTAAAATATTAAC
TATTATAGATAAACACCTTGGGAATAAAAAGTAATTTGCTATAGTAATTTATTAAACATGCTCCTACAAC
ATTACCACAATCTTTTCTCTTGGATTGACATTGAATAAGAAA
