>Addgene plasmid #74082 | BAS287 C terminal E2C hygBR | addgene partial sequence | sequence record 140963 | M13pUC-Rev 5'-AGCGGATAACAATTTCACACAGG-3'
ATTACGCCAAGCTCGAAATTAACCCTCACTAAAGGGAACAAAAGCTGGTACCGGGCCCCCCCTCGAGGTC
GACGGTATCGATAAGCTTGATATGTTTAAACCAGTATAGCGACCAGCATTCACATACGATTGACGCATGA
TATTACTTTCTGCGCACTTAACTTCGCATCTGGGCAGATGATGTCGAGGCGAAAAAAAATATAAATCACG
CTAACATTTGATTAAAATAGAACAACTACAATATAAAAAAACTATACAAATGACAAGTTCTTGAAAACAA
GAATCTTTTTATTGTCAGTACTGATTATTCCTTTGCCCTCGGACGAGTGCTGGGGCGTCGGTTTCCACTA
TCGGCGAGTACTTCTACACAGCCATCGGTCCAGACGGCCGCGCTTCTGCGGGCGATTTGTGTACGCCCGA
CAGTCCCGGCTCCGGATCGGACGATTGCGTCGCATCGACCCTGCGCCCAAGCTGCATCATCGAAATTGCC
GTCAACCAAGCTCTGATAGAGTTGGTCAAGACCAATGCGGAGCATATACGCCCGGAGCCGCGGCGATCCT
GCAAGCTCCGGATGCCTCCGCTCGAAGTAGCGCGTCTGCTGCTCCATACAAGCCAACCACGGCCTCCAGA
AGAAGATGTTGGCGACCTCGTATTGGGAATCCCCGAACATCGCCTCGCTCCAGTCAATGACCGCTGTTAT
GCGGCCATTGTCCGTCAGGACATTGTTGGAGCCGAAATCCGCGTGCACGAGGTGCCGGACTTCGGGGCAG
TCCTCGGCCCAAAGCATCAGCTCATCGAGAGCCTGCGCGACGGACGCACTGACGGTGTCGTCCATCACAG
TTTGCCAGTGATACACATGGGGATCAGCAATCGCGCATATGAAATCACGCCATGTAGTGTATTGACCGAT
TCCTTGCGGTCCGAATGGGCCGAACCCGCTCGTCTGGCTAAGATCGGCCGCAGCGATCGCATCCATGGCC
TCCGCGACCGGCTGCAGAACAGCGGGCAGTTCGGTTTCAGGCAGGTCTTGCAACGTGACACCCTGTGCAC
GGCGGG
